Addgene plasmid #239940: LLP1018
Purpose: CaMV 35S driving the expression of dCas9
Depositing lab: Ryan Lister. Depositing organization: University of Western Australia. Publication: CRISPRi-based circuits to control gene expression in plants. Khan MA, Herring G, Zhu JY, Oliva M, Fourie E, Johnston B, Zhang Z, Potter J, Pineda L, Pflueger J, Swain T, Pflueger C, Lloyd JPB, Secco D, Small I, Kidd BN, Lister R. Nat Biotechnol. 2025 Mar;43(3):416-430. doi: 10.1038/s41587-024-02236-w. Epub 2024 May 20. PubMed 38769424.
Backbone
  Vector backbone: Binary
  Vector type: Plant Expression, CRISPR, Synthetic Biology
  Selectable markers: Basta
Growth in bacteria
  Bacterial resistance: Spectinomycin, 50 μg/mL
  Growth temperature: 30°C
  Growth strain: DH5alpha
  Copy number: High Copy
Gene/Insert
  Gene/Insert name: CaMV 35S::dCas9 (alt name: Other genes: CaMV 35S::Csy4)
  Species: Other
  Mutation: N/A
  Cloning method: Gibson Cloning
Terms and licenses: Academic/Nonprofit Terms; Industry Terms: Not Available to Industry
How to cite: LLP1018 was a gift from Ryan Lister (Addgene plasmid # 239940 ; http://n2t.net/addgene:239940 ; RRID:Addgene_239940)
