[The description below was written by a language model from this plasmid's Addgene catalogue record and pLannotate feature annotations shown in this document.]
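Description:
LLP1018 is a 14.7 kb plant binary vector for Agrobacterium-mediated T-DNA delivery, built for CRISPR interference work in plants. The backbone carries a high-copy ColE1/pUC-type origin with the pBR322 bom region for propagation in E. coli, together with the pVS1 replication module (oriV, RepA and the StaA stability protein), which allows stable maintenance in Agrobacterium. Bacterial selection is by spectinomycin, provided by an aadA aminoglycoside adenylyltransferase gene. Small annotated fragments of a gentamicin resistance gene, an integron Pc promoter and rop appear to be remnants of the backbone's construction rather than functional units.

Between the nopaline-type left and right T-DNA border repeats lie three expression units. Next to the left border, a NOS promoter drives the bar gene (phosphinothricin acetyltransferase) with a NOS terminator, giving Basta/glufosinate selection of transformed plants. A first CaMV 35S promoter expresses Csy4 (Cas6f), the Pseudomonas aeruginosa endoribonuclease that cleaves at its recognition hairpins and is commonly used to release individual guide RNAs from longer transcripts. This unit ends in a CaMV poly(A) signal followed by a synthetic poly(A) signal and a transcriptional pause site, which should limit read-through into the next unit. OCS and gene 7 terminators upstream of the Csy4 unit likewise insulate it. A second CaMV 35S promoter drives a plant codon-optimised Streptococcus pyogenes Cas9 containing the potato IV2 intron, terminated by a CaMV poly(A) signal. The catalogue entry describes this as nuclease-dead dCas9, although the automated annotation labels it only as Cas9. No guide RNA cassette is annotated, so the plasmid appears to supply the constitutive protein components for CRISPRi-based synthetic gene circuits, with guides provided separately.
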