Features (pLannotate 1.2.2; 27 found; start..end, strand, type, name):
     62..86      +  misc_feature   RB T-DNA repeat: right border repeat from nopaline C58 T-DNA
    456..857     +  CDS            Y4CG_SINFN (fragment): Protein inferred from homology: Swiss-Prot protein existence level 3. From Sinorhizobium fredii (strain NBRC 101917 / NGR234).
   1417..2046    +  CDS            pVS1 StaA: stability protein from the Pseudomonas plasmid pVS1 (Heeb et al., 2000)
   2475..3548    +  CDS            pVS1 RepA: replication protein from the Pseudomonas plasmid pVS1 (Heeb et al., 2000)
   3614..3808    +  rep_origin     pVS1 oriV: origin of replication for the Pseudomonas plasmid pVS1 (Heeb et al., 2000)
   4011..4050    +  CDS            rop (fragment): Rop protein, which maintains plasmids at low copy number; rop
   4152..4292    +  misc_feature   bom: basis of mobility region from pBR322
   4478..5066    -  rep_origin     ori: high-copy-number ColE1/pMB1/pBR322/pUC origin of replication
   5312..6099    -  CDS            SmR (fragment): aminoglycoside adenylyltransferase (Murphy, 1985); aadA; confers resistance to spectinomycin and streptomycin
   6110..6166    -  CDS            GmR (fragment): gentamycin acetyltransferase; aacC1; confers resistance to gentamycin
   6342..6365    -  promoter       Pc promoter (fragment): intI1 (promoter lies within the coding sequence); class 1 integron promoter
   6624..6648    +  misc_feature   LB T-DNA repeat: left border repeat from nopaline C58 T-DNA
   6741..6993    -  terminator     NOS terminator: nopaline synthase terminator and poly(A) signal
   7016..7564    -  CDS            bar: PAT_STRHY - Experimental evidence at protein level: Swiss-Prot protein existence level 1. Inactivates phosphinothricin (PPT) by transfer of an acetyl group from acetyl CoA. Can also acetylate demethylphosphinothricin but not PTT or glutamate. This enzyme is an effector of phosphinothricin tripeptide (PTT or bialaphos) resistance. From Streptomyces hygroscopicus. Introduced by genetic manipulation and expressed in glufosinate-tolerant maize by Dekalb Genetics.
   7606..7785    -  promoter       NOS promoter: nopaline synthase promoter
   7923..8096    +  terminator     OCS terminator (fragment): octopine synthase terminator
   8126..8326    +  terminator     gene 7 terminator: transcription terminator for octopine-type Ti plasmid gene 7
   8377..8721    +  promoter       CaMV 35S promoter: strong constitutive promoter from cauliflower mosaic virus
   8674..8720    +  promoter       minimal CaMV 35S promoter: minimal 35S promoter from cauliflower mosaic virus
   8761..9318    +  CDS            cas6f: CAS6_PSEAB - Also known as csy4. Experimental evidence at protein level: Swiss-Prot protein existence level 1. CRISPR (clustered regularly interspaced short palindromic repeat) is an adaptive immune system that provides protection against mobile genetic elements (viruses, transposable elements and conjugative plasmids). CRISPR clusters contain sequences complementary to antecedent mobile elements and target invading nucleic acids. CRISPR clusters are transcribed and processed into CRISPR RNA (crRNA). Processes pre-crRNA into individual crRNA units. Absolutely required for crRNA production or s
   9389..9548    +  polyA_signal   CaMV poly(A) signal (fragment): cauliflower mosaic virus polyadenylation signal
   9560..9608    +  polyA_signal   poly(A) signal: synthetic polyadenylation signal
   9622..9713    +  misc_feature   pause site: RNA polymerase II transcriptional pause signal from the human α2 globin gene
   9720..10064   +  promoter       CaMV 35S promoter: strong constitutive promoter from cauliflower mosaic virus
  10017..10063   +  promoter       minimal CaMV 35S promoter: minimal 35S promoter from cauliflower mosaic virus
  10116..14402   +  CDS            pcoCas9: Cas9 endonuclease from the Streptococcus pyogenes Type II CRISPR/Cas system plant codon-optimized Cas9 gene containing the potato IV2 intron
  14506..14665   +  polyA_signal   CaMV poly(A) signal (fragment): cauliflower mosaic virus polyadenylation signal
>Addgene plasmid #239940 | LLP1018 | addgene full sequence | sequence record 490462 | Addgene NGS Result
AGCTTAGCTTGAGCTTGGATCAGATTGTCGTTTCCCGCCTTCAGTTTAAACTATCAGTGTTTGACAGGAT
ATATTGGCGGGTAAACCTAAGAGAAAAGAGCGTTTATTAGAATAATCGGATATTTAAAAGGGCGTGAAAA
GGTTTATCCGTTCGTCCATTTGTATGTGCATGCCAACCACAGGGTTCCCCTCGGGATCAAAGTACTTTAA
AGTACTTTAAAGTACTTTAAAGTACTTTGATCCAACCCCTCCGCTGCTATAGTGCAGTCGGCTTCTGACG
TTCAGTGCAGCCGTCTTCTGAAAACGACATGTCGCACAAGTCCTAAGTTACGCGACAGGCTGCCGCCCTG
CCCTTTTCCTGGCGTTTTCTTGTCGCGTGTTTTAGTCGCATAAAGTAGAATACTTGCGACTAGAACCGGA
GACATTACGCCATGAACAAGAGCGCCGCCGCTGGCCTGCTGGGCTATGCCCGCGTCAGCACCGACGACCA
GGACTTGACCAACCAACGGGCCGAACTGCACGCGGCCGGCTGCACCAAGCTGTTTTCCGAGAAGATCACC
GGCACCAGGCGCGACCGCCCGGAGCTGGCCAGGATGCTTGACCACCTACGCCCTGGCGACGTTGTGACAG
TGACCAGGCTAGACCGCCTGGCCCGCAGCACCCGCGACCTACTGGACATTGCCGAGCGCATCCAGGAGGC
CGGCGCGGGCCTGCGTAGCCTGGCAGAGCCGTGGGCCGACACCACCACGCCGGCCGGCCGCATGGTGTTG
ACCGTGTTCGCCGGCATTGCCGAGTTCGAGCGTTCCCTAATCATCGACCGCACCCGGAGCGGGCGCGAGG
CCGCCAAGGCCCGAGGCGTGAAGTTTGGCCCCCGCCCTACCCTCACCCCGGCACAGATCGCGCACGCCCG
CGAGCTGATCGACCAGGAAGGCCGCACCGTGAAAGAGGCGGCTGCACTGCTTGGCGTGCATCGCTCGACC
CTGTACCGCGCACTTGAGCGCAGCGAGGAAGTGACGCCCACCGAGGCCAGGCGGCGCGGTGCCTTCCGTG
AGGACGCATTGACCGAGGCCGACGCCCTGGCGGCCGCCGAGAATGAACGCCAAGAGGAACAAGCATGAAA
CCGCACCAGGACGGCCAGGACGAACCGTTTTTCATTACCGAAGAGATCGAGGCGGAGATGATCGCGGCCG
GGTACGTGTTCGAGCCGCCCGCGCACGTCTCAACCGTGCGGCTGCATGAAATCCTGGCCGGTTTGTCTGA
TGCCAAGCTGGCGGCCTGGCCGGCCAGCTTGGCCGCTGAAGAAACCGAGCGCCGCCGTCTAAAAAGGTGA
TGTGTATTTGAGTAAAACAGCTTGCGTCATGCGGTCGCTGCGTATATGATGCGATGAGTAAATAAACAAA
TACGCAAGGGGAACGCATGAAGGTTATCGCTGTACTTAACCAGAAAGGCGGGTCAGGCAAGACGACCATC
GCAACCCATCTAGCCCGCGCCCTGCAACTCGCCGGGGCCGATGTTCTGTTAGTCGATTCCGATCCCCAGG
GCAGTGCCCGCGATTGGGCGGCCGTGCGGGAAGATCAACCGCTAACCGTTGTCGGCATCGACCGCCCGAC
GATTGACCGCGACGTGAAGGCCATCGGCCGGCGCGACTTCGTAGTGATCGACGGAGCGCCCCAGGCGGCG
GACTTGGCTGTGTCCGCGATCAAGGCAGCCGACTTCGTGCTGATTCCGGTGCAGCCAAGCCCTTACGACA
TATGGGCCACCGCCGACCTGGTGGAGCTGGTTAAGCAGCGCATTGAGGTCACGGATGGAAGGCTACAAGC
GGCCTTTGTCGTGTCGCGGGCGATCAAAGGCACGCGCATCGGCGGTGAGGTTGCCGAGGCGCTGGCCGGG
TACGAGCTGCCCATTCTTGAGTCCCGTATCACGCAGCGCGTGAGCTACCCAGGCACTGCCGCCGCCGGCA
CAACCGTTCTTGAATCAGAACCCGAGGGCGACGCTGCCCGCGAGGTCCAGGCGCTGGCCGCTGAAATTAA
ATCAAAACTCATTTGAGTTAATGAGGTAAAGAGAAAATGAGCAAAAGCACAAACACGCTAAGTGCCGGCC
GTCCGAGCGCACGCAGCAGCAAGGCTGCAACGTTGGCCAGCCTGGCAGACACGCCAGCCATGAAGCGGGT
CAACTTTCAGTTGCCGGCGGAGGATCACACCAAGCTGAAGATGTACGCGGTACGCCAAGGCAAGACCATT
ACCGAGCTGCTATCTGAATACATCGCGCAGCTACCAGAGTAAATGAGCAAATGAATAAATGAGTAGATGA
ATTTTAGCGGCTAAAGGAGGCGGCATGGAAAATCAAGAACAACCAGGCACCGACGCCGTGGAATGCCCCA
TGTGTGGAGGAACGGGCGGTTGGCCAGGCGTAAGCGGCTGGGTTGTCTGCCGGCCCTGCAATGGCACTGG
AACCCCCAAGCCCGAGGAATCGGCGTGAGCGGTCGCAAACCATCCGGCCCGGTACAAATCGGCGCGGCGC
TGGGTGATGACCTGGTGGAGAAGTTGAAGGCCGCGCAGGCCGCCCAGCGGCAACGCATCGAGGCAGAAGC
ACGCCCCGGTGAATCGTGGCAAGCGGCCGCTGATCGAATCCGCAAAGAATCCCGGCAACCGCCGGCAGCC
GGTGCGCCGTCGATTAGGAAGCCGCCCAAGGGCGACGAGCAACCAGATTTTTTCGTTCCGATGCTCTATG
ACGTGGGCACCCGCGATAGTCGCAGCATCATGGACGTGGCCGTTTTCCGTCTGTCGAAGCGTGACCGACG
AGCTGGCGAGGTGATCCGCTACGAGCTTCCAGACGGGCACGTAGAGGTTTCCGCAGGGCCGGCCGGCATG
GCCAGTGTGTGGGATTACGACCTGGTACTGATGGCGGTTTCCCATCTAACCGAATCCATGAACCGATACC
GGGAAGGGAAGGGAGACAAGCCCGGCCGCGTGTTCCGTCCACACGTTGCGGACGTACTCAAGTTCTGCCG
GCGAGCCGATGGCGGAAAGCAGAAAGACGACCTGGTAGAAACCTGCATTCGGTTAAACACCACGCACGTT
GCCATGCAGCGTACGAAGAAGGCCAAGAACGGCCGCCTGGTGACGGTATCCGAGGGTGAAGCCTTGATTA
GCCGCTACAAGATCGTAAAGAGCGAAACCGGGCGGCCGGAGTACATCGAGATCGAGCTAGCTGATTGGAT
GTACCGCGAGATCACAGAAGGCAAGAACCCGGACGTGCTGACGGTTCACCCCGATTACTTTTTGATCGAT
CCCGGCATCGGCCGTTTTCTCTACCGCCTGGCACGCCGCGCCGCAGGCAAGGCAGAAGCCAGATGGTTGT
TCAAGACGATCTACGAACGCAGTGGCAGCGCCGGAGAGTTCAAGAAGTTCTGTTTCACCGTGCGCAAGCT
GATCGGGTCAAATGACCTGCCGGAGTACGATTTGAAGGAGGAGGCGGGGCAGGCTGGCCCGATCCTAGTC
ATGCGCTACCGCAACCTGATCGAGGGCGAAGCATCCGCCGGTTCCTAATGTACGGAGCAGATGCTAGGGC
AAATTGCCCTAGCAGGGGAAAAAGGTCGAAAAGGTCTCTTTCCTGTGGATAGCACGTACATTGGGAACCC
AAAGCCGTACATTGGGAACCGGAACCCGTACATTGGGAACCCAAAGCCGTACATTGGGAACCGGTCACAC
ATGTAAGTGACTGATATAAAAGAGAAAAAAGGCGATTTTTCCGCCTAAAACTCTTTAAAACTTATTAAAA
CTCTTAAAACCCGCCTGGCCTGTGCATAACTGTCTGGCCAGCGCACAGCCGAAGAGCTGCAAAAAGCGCC
TACCCTTCGGTCGCTGCGCTCCCTACGCCCCGCCGCTTCGCGTCGGCCTATCGCGGCCGCTGGCCGCTCA
AAAATGGCTGGCCTACGGCCAGGCAATCTACCAGGGCGCGGACAAGCCGCGCCGTCGCCACTCGACCGCC
GGCGCCCACATCAAGGCACCCTGCCTCGCGCGTTTCGGTGATGACGGTGAAAACCTCTGACACATGCAGC
TCCCGGAGACGGTCACAGCTTGTCTGTAAGCGGATGCCGGGAGCAGACAAGCCCGTCAGGGCGCGTCAGC
GGGTGTTGGCGGGTGTCGGGGCGCAGCCATGACCCAGTCACGTAGCGATAGCGGAGTGTATACTGGCTTA
ACTATGCGGCATCAGAGCAGATTGTACTGAGAGTGCACCATATGCGGTGTGAAATACCGCACAGATGCGT
AAGGAGAAAATACCGCATCAGGCGCTCTTCCGCTTCCTCGCTCACTGACTCGCTGCGCTCGGTCGTTCGG
CTGCGGCGAGCGGTATCAGCTCACTCAAAGGCGGTAATACGGTTATCCACAGAATCAGGGGATAACGCAG
GAAAGAACATGTGAGCAAAAGGCCAGCAAAAGGCCAGGAACCGTAAAAAGGCCGCGTTGCTGGCGTTTTT
CCATAGGCTCCGCCCCCCTGACGAGCATCACAAAAATCGACGCTCAAGTCAGAGGTGGCGAAACCCGACA
GGACTATAAAGATACCAGGCGTTTCCCCCTGGAAGCTCCCTCGTGCGCTCTCCTGTTCCGACCCTGCCGC
TTACCGGATACCTGTCCGCCTTTCTCCCTTCGGGAAGCGTGGCGCTTTCTCATAGCTCACGCTGTAGGTA
TCTCAGTTCGGTGTAGGTCGTTCGCTCCAAGCTGGGCTGTGTGCACGAACCCCCCGTTCAGCCCGACCGC
TGCGCCTTATCCGGTAACTATCGTCTTGAGTCCAACCCGGTAAGACACGACTTATCGCCACTGGCAGCAG
CCACTGGTAACAGGATTAGCAGAGCGAGGTATGTAGGCGGTGCTACAGAGTTCTTGAAGTGGTGGCCTAA
CTACGGCTACACTAGAAGGACAGTATTTGGTATCTGCGCTCTGCTGAAGCCAGTTACCTTCGGAAAAAGA
GTTGGTAGCTCTTGATCCGGCAAACAAACCACCGCTGGTAGCGGTGGTTTTTTTGTTTGCAAGCAGCAGA
TTACGCGCAGAAAAAAAGGATCTCAAGAAGATCCTTTGATCTTTTCTACGGGGTCTGACGCTCAGTGGAA
CGAAAACTCACGTTAAGGGATTTTGGTCATGCATGATATATCTCCCAATTTGTGTAGGGCTTATTATGCA
CGCTTAAAAATAATAAAAGCAGACTTGACCTGATAGTTTGGCTGTGAGCAATTATGTGCTTAGTGCATCT
AACGCTTGAGTTAAGCCGCGCCGCGAAGCGGCGTCGGCTTGAACGAATTTCTAGCTAGACATTATTTGCC
GACTACCTTGGTGATCTCGCCTTTCACGTAGTGGACAAATTCTTCCAACTGATCTGCGCGCGAGGCCAAG
CGATCTTCTTCTTGTCCAAGATAAGCCTGTCTAGCTTCAAGTATGACGGGCTGATACTGGGCCGGCAGGC
GCTCCATTGCCCAGTCGGCAGCGACATCCTTCGGCGCGATTTTGCCGGTTACTGCGCTGTACCAAATGCG
GGACAACGTAAGCACTACATTTCGCTCATCGCCAGCCCAGTCGGGCGGCGAGTTCCATAGCGTTAAGGTT
TCATTTAGCGCCTCAAATAGATCCTGTTCAGGAACCGGATCAAAGAGTTCCTCCGCCGCTGGACCTACCA
AGGCAACGCTATGTTCTCTTGCTTTTGTCAGCAAGATAGCCAGATCAATGTCGATCGTGGCTGGCTCGAA
GATACCTGCAAGAATGTCATTGCGCTGCCATTCTCCAAATTGCAGTTCGCGCTTAGCTGGATAACGCCAC
GGAATGATGTCGTCGTGCACAACAATGGTGACTTCTACAGCGCGGAGAATCTCGCTCTCTCCAGGGGAAG
CCGAAGTTTCCAAAAGGTCGTTGATCAAAGCTCGCCGCGTTGTTTCATCAAGCCTTACGGTCACCGTAAC
CAGCAAATCAATATCACTGTGTGGCTTCAGGCCGCCATCCACTGCGGAGCCGTACAAATGTACGGCCAGC
AACGTCGGTTCGAGATGGCGCTCGATGACGCCAACTACCTCTGATAGTTGAGTCGATACTTCGGCGATCA
CCGCTTCCCCCATGATGTTTAACTTTGTTTTAGGGCGACTGCCCTGCTGCGTAACATCGTTGCTGCTCCA
TAACATCAAACATCGACCCACGGCGTAACGCGCTTGCTGCTTGGATGCCCGAGGCATAGACTGTACCCCA
AAAAAACAGTCATAACAAGCCATGAAAACCGCCACTGCGCCGTTACCACCGCTGCGTTCGGTCAAGGTTC
TGGACCAGTTGCGTGAGCGCATACGCTACTTGCATTACAGCTTACGAACCGAACAGGCTTATGTCCACTG
GGTTCGTGCCCGAATTGATCACAGGCAGCAACGCTCTGTCATCGTTACAATCAACATGCTACCCTCCGCG
AGATCATCCGTGTTTCAAACCCGGCAGCTTAGTTGCCGTTCTTCCGAATAGCATCGGTAACATGAGCAAA
GTCTGCCGCCTTACAACGGCTCTCCCGCTGACGCCGTCCCGGACTGATGGGCTGCCTGTATCGAGTGGTG
ATTTTGTGCCGAGCTGCCGGTCGGGGAGCTGTTGGCTGGCTGGTGGCAGGATATATTGTGGTGTAAACAA
ATTGACGCTTAGACAACTTAATAACACATTGCGGACGTTTTTAATGTACTGAATTAACGCCGAATTGAAT
TATCAGCTTGCATGCCGGTCGATCTAGTAACATAGATGACACCGCGCGCGATAATTTATCCTAGTTTGCG
CGCTATATTTTGTTTTCTATCGCGTATTAAATGTATAATTGCGGGACTCTAATCATAAAAACCCATCTCA
TAAATAACGTCATGCATTACATGTTAATTATTACATGCTTAACGTAATTCAACAGAAATTATATGATAAT
CATCGCAAGACCGGCAACAGGATTCAATCTTAAGAAACTTTATTGCCAAATGTTTGAACGATCTGCTTGA
CTCTAGGGGTCATCAGATTTCGGTGACGGGCAGGACCGGACGGGGCGGCACCGGCAGGCTGAAGTCCAGC
TGCCAGAAACCCACGTCATGCCAGTTCCCGTGCTTGAAGCCGGCCGCCCGCAGCATGCCGCGGGGGGCAT
ATCCGAGCGCCTCGTGCATGCGCACGCTCGGGTCGTTGGGCAGCCCGATGACAGCGACCACGCTCTTGAA
GCCCTGTGCCTCCAGGGACTTCAGCAGGTGGGTGTAGAGCGTGGAGCCCAGTCCCGTCCGCTGGTGGCGG
GGGGAGACGTACACGGTCGACTCGGCCGTCCAGTCGTAGGCGTTGCGTGCCTTCCAGGGACCCGCGTAGG
CGATGCCGGCGACCTCGCCGTCCACCTCGGCGACGAGCCAGGGATAGCGCTCCCGCAGACGGACGAGGTC
GTCCGTCCACTCCTGCGGTTCCTGCGGCTCGGTACGGAAGTTGACCGTGCTTGTCTCGATGTAGTGGTTG
ACGATGGTGCAGACCGCCGGCATGTCCGCCTCGGTGGCACGGCGGATGTCGGCCGGGCGTCGTTCTGGGC
TCATGGTAGATCCCCTCGATCGAGTTGAGAGTGAATATGAGACTCTAATTGGATACCGAGGGGAATTTAT
GGAACGTCAGTGGAGCATTTTTGACAAGAAATATTTGCTAGCTGATAGTGACCTTAGGCGACTTTTGAAC
GCGCAATAATGGTTTCTGACGTATGTGCTTAGCTCATTAAACTCCAGAAACCCGCGGCTCAGTGGCTCCT
TCAACGTTGCGGTTCTGTCAGTTCCAAACGTAAAACGGCTTGTCCCGCGTCATCGGCGGGGGTCATAACG
TGACTCCCTTAATTCTCCGCTCATGATCGATAATTCGAGGGTACAAGCTTTCGTACGCGTAATCGGATCT
AACGATGAGCTCAAAACCTGAGCATGTGTAGCTCAGATCCTTACCGCCGGTTTCGGTTCATTCTAATGAA
TATATCACCCGTTACTATCGTATTTTTATGAATAATATTCTCCGTTCAATTTACTGATTGTACCCTACTA
CTTATATGTACAATATTAAAATGAAAACAATATATTGTGCTGAATACTGCAGACTGACTAACTAGGATGA
GCTAAGCTAGCTATATCATCAATTTATGTATTACACATAATATCGCACTCAGTCTTTCATCTACGGCAAT
GTACCAGCTGATATAATCAGTTATTGAAATATTTCTGAATTTAAACTTGCATCAATAAATTTATGTTTTT
GCTTGGACTATAATACCTGACTTGTTATTTTATCAATAAATATTTAAACTATATTTCTTTCAAGATGGGA
ATTAACATCTACAAATTGCCTTTTCTTATCGACCATGTACCATATGTGAGACTTTTCAACAAAGGGTAAT
ATCGGGAAACCTCCTCGGATTCCATTGCCCAGCTATCTGTCACTTCATCAAAAGGACAGTAGAAAAGGAA
GGTGGCACCTACAAATGCCATCATTGCGATAAAGGAAAGGCTATCGTTCAAGATGCCTCTGCCGACAGTG
GTCCCAAAGATGGACCCCCACCCACGAGGAGCATCGTGGAAAAAGAAGACGTTCCAACCACGTCTTCAAA
GCAAGTGGATTGATGTGATATCTCCACTGACGTAAGGGATGACGCACAATCCCACTATCCTTCGCAAGAC
CCTTCCTCTATATAAGGAAGTTCATTTCATTTGGAGAGGACCCTAGGATGGCTCCAAAAAAGAAAAGAAA
GGTTGCTAGCGACCATTACTTAGATATTAGATTGAGACCAGACCCAGAGTTCCCTCCAGCACAGTTGATG
TCAGTGTTATTCGGAAAATTGCACCAGGCTTTGGTTGCACAAGGTGGAGATAGAATTGGTGTGAGTTTTC
CTGATTTGGACGAGTCTAGGTCAAGATTGGGAGAAAGGTTAAGAATCCATGCTTCAGCAGATGACCTTAG
GGCTTTGTTAGCAAGACCTTGGTTAGAGGGTCTTAGAGATCATTTGCAGTTCGGAGAACCAGCTGTTGTG
CCACACCCTACACCATATAGACAAGTTTCTAGAGTGCAGGCAAAATCAAATCCTGAGAGACTTAGAAGGA
GATTGATGAGGAGACACGACTTATCTGAAGAGGAAGCTAGGAAGAGAATACCTGATACCGTTGCTAGAGC
ACTTGACTTGCCATTTGTGACTTTGAGAAGTCAATCCACTGGTCAGCATTTTAGGTTATTCATTAGACAC
GGACCACTTCAAGTTACTGCTGAGGAGGGAGGATTCACCTGTTATGGATTGAGTAAGGGAGGATTCGTGC
CTTGGTTCTGAGGTACCCGGCCATGCTAGAGTCCGCAAAAATCACCAGTCTCTCTCTACAAATCTATCTC
TCTCTATTTTTCTCCAGAATAATGTGTGAGTAGTTCCCAGATAAGGGAATTAGGGTTCTTATAGGGTTTC
GCTCATGTGTTGAGCATATAAGAAACCCTTAGTATGTATTTGTATTTGTAAAATACTTCTATCAATAAAA
TTTCTAATTCCTAAAACCAAAATCCAGTGACCTACTAGAAATAAAATATCTTTATTTTCATTACATCTGT
GTGTTGGTTTTTTGTGTGAATCGATAGTACTAACATACGCTCTCCATCAAAACAAAACGAAACAAAACAA
ACTAGCAAAATAGGCTGTCCCCAGTGCAAGTGCAGGTGCCAGAACATTTCTCTGAATTCTGAGACTTTTC
AACAAAGGGTAATATCGGGAAACCTCCTCGGATTCCATTGCCCAGCTATCTGTCACTTCATCAAAAGGAC
AGTAGAAAAGGAAGGTGGCACCTACAAATGCCATCATTGCGATAAAGGAAAGGCTATCGTTCAAGATGCC
TCTGCCGACAGTGGTCCCAAAGATGGACCCCCACCCACGAGGAGCATCGTGGAAAAAGAAGACGTTCCAA
CCACGTCTTCAAAGCAAGTGGATTGATGTGATATCTCCACTGACGTAAGGGATGACGCACAATCCCACTA
TCCTTCGCAAGACCCTTCCTCTATATAAGGAAGTTCATTTCATTTGGAGAGGACGGCACTAGTGATATGC
CAAAGAAGAAGCGGAAGGTCGGGGGTGGTTCTGACAAGAAGTACTCTATCGGACTTGCCATCGGAACCAA
CTCTGTTGGATGGGCTGTTATCACCGATGAGTACAAGGTTCCATCTAAGAAGTTCAAGGTTCTTGGAAAC
ACCGATAGACACTCTATCAAGAAGAACCTTATCGGTGCTCTTCTTTTCGATTCTGGAGAGACCGCTGAGG
CTACCAGATTGAAGAGAACCGCTAGAAGAAGATACACCAGAAGAAAGAACAGAATCTGCTACCTTCAGGA
AATCTTCTCTAACGAGATGGCTAAGGTTGATGATTCTTTCTTCCACAGACTTGAGGAGTCTTTCCTTGTT
GAGGAGGATAAGAAGCACGAGAGACACCCAATCTTCGGAAACATCGTTGATGAGGTTGCTTACCACGAGA
AGTACCCAACCATCTACCACCTTAGAAAGAAGTTGGTTGATTCTACCGATAAGGCTGATCTTAGACTTAT
CTACCTTGCTCTTGCTCACATGATCAAGTTCAGAGGACACTTCCTTATCGAGGGAGACCTTAACCCAGAT
AACTCTGATGTTGATAAGTTGTTCATCCAGCTTGTTCAGACCTACAACCAGCTTTTCGAGGAGAACCCAA
TCAACGCTTCTGGAGTTGATGCTAAGGCTATCCTTTCTGCTAGACTTTCTAAGTCTCGTAGACTTGAGAA
CCTTATCGCTCAGCTTCCAGGAGAGAAGAAGAACGGACTTTTCGGAAACCTTATCGCTCTTTCTCTTGGA
CTTACCCCAAACTTCAAGTCTAACTTCGATCTTGCTGAGGATGCTAAGTTGCAGCTTTCTAAGGATACCT
ACGATGATGATCTTGATAACCTTCTTGCTCAGATCGGAGATCAGTACGCTGATCTTTTCCTTGCTGCTAA
GAACCTTTCTGATGCTATCCTTCTTTCTGACATCCTTAGAGTTAACACCGAGATCACCAAGGCTCCACTT
TCTGCTTCTATGATCAAGAGATACGATGAGCACCACCAGGATCTTACCCTTTTGAAGGCTCTTGTTAGAC
AGCAGCTTCCAGAGAAGTACAAGGAAATCTTCTTCGATCAGTCTAAGAACGGATACGCTGGATACATCGA
TGGAGGAGCTTCTCAGGAGGAGTTCTACAAGTTCATCAAGCCAATCCTTGAGAAGATGGATGGAACCGAG
GAGCTTCTTGTTAAGTTGAACAGAGAGGATCTTCTTAGAAAGCAGAGAACCTTCGATAACGGATCTATCC
CACACCAGATCCACCTTGGAGAGCTTCACGCTATCCTTCGTAGACAGGAGGATTTCTACCCATTCTTGAA
GGATAACAGAGAGAAGATCGAGAAGATCCTTACCTTCAGAATCCCATACTACGTTGGACCACTTGCTAGA
GGAAACTCTCGTTTCGCTTGGATGACCAGAAAGTCTGAGGAGACCATCACCCCTTGGAACTTCGAGGAGG
TAAGTTTCTGCTTCTACCTTTGATATATATATAATAATTATCATTAATTAGTAGTAATATAATATTTCAA
ATATTTTTTTCAAAATAAAAGAATGTAGTATATAGCAATTGCTTTTCTGTAGTTTATAAGTGTGTATATT
TTAATTTATAACTTTTCTAATATATGACCAAAATTTGTTGATGTGCAGGTTGTTGATAAGGGAGCTTCTG
CTCAGTCTTTCATCGAGAGAATGACCAACTTCGATAAGAACCTTCCAAACGAGAAGGTTCTTCCAAAGCA
CTCTCTTCTTTACGAGTACTTCACCGTTTACAACGAGCTTACCAAGGTTAAGTACGTTACCGAGGGAATG
AGAAAGCCAGCTTTCCTTTCTGGAGAGCAGAAGAAGGCTATCGTTGATCTTCTTTTCAAGACCAACAGAA
AGGTTACCGTTAAGCAGTTGAAGGAGGATTACTTCAAGAAGATCGAGTGCTTCGATTCTGTTGAAATCTC
TGGAGTTGAGGATAGATTCAACGCTTCTCTTGGAACCTACCACGATCTTTTGAAGATCATCAAGGATAAG
GATTTCCTTGATAACGAGGAGAACGAGGACATCCTTGAGGACATCGTTCTTACCCTTACCCTTTTCGAGG
ATAGAGAGATGATCGAGGAGAGACTCAAGACCTACGCTCACCTTTTCGATGATAAGGTTATGAAGCAGTT
GAAGAGAAGAAGATACACCGGATGGGGTAGACTTTCTCGTAAGTTGATCAACGGAATCAGAGATAAGCAG
TCTGGAAAGACCATCCTTGATTTCTTGAAGTCTGATGGATTCGCTAACAGAAACTTCATGCAGCTTATCC
ACGATGATTCTCTTACCTTCAAGGAGGACATCCAGAAGGCTCAGGTTTCTGGACAGGGAGATTCTCTTCA
CGAGCACATCGCTAACCTTGCTGGATCTCCAGCTATCAAGAAGGGAATCCTTCAGACCGTTAAGGTTGTT
GATGAGCTTGTTAAGGTTATGGGTAGACACAAGCCAGAGAACATCGTTATCGAGATGGCTAGAGAGAACC
AGACCACCCAGAAGGGACAGAAGAACTCTCGTGAGAGAATGAAGAGAATCGAGGAGGGAATCAAGGAGCT
TGGATCTCAAATCTTGAAGGAGCACCCAGTTGAGAACACCCAGCTTCAGAACGAGAAGTTGTACCTTTAC
TACCTTCAGAACGGAAGAGATATGTACGTTGATCAGGAGCTTGACATCAACAGACTTTCTGATTACGATG
TTGATGCTATCGTTCCACAGTCTTTCTTGAAGGATGATTCTATCGATAACAAGGTTCTTACCCGTTCTGA
TAAGAACAGAGGAAAGTCTGATAACGTTCCATCTGAGGAGGTTGTTAAGAAGATGAAGAACTACTGGAGA
CAGCTTCTTAACGCTAAGTTGATCACCCAGAGAAAGTTCGATAACCTTACCAAGGCTGAGAGAGGAGGAC
TTTCTGAGCTTGATAAGGCTGGATTCATCAAGAGACAGCTTGTTGAGACCAGACAGATCACCAAGCACGT
TGCTCAGATCCTTGATTCTCGTATGAACACCAAGTACGATGAGAACGATAAGTTGATCAGAGAGGTTAAG
GTTATCACCTTGAAGTCTAAGTTGGTTTCTGATTTCAGAAAGGATTTCCAGTTCTACAAGGTTAGAGAGA
TCAACAACTACCACCACGCTCACGATGCTTACCTTAACGCTGTTGTTGGAACCGCTCTTATCAAGAAGTA
CCCAAAGTTGGAGTCTGAGTTCGTTTACGGAGATTACAAGGTTTACGATGTTAGAAAGATGATCGCTAAG
TCTGAGCAGGAGATCGGAAAGGCTACCGCTAAGTACTTCTTCTACTCTAACATCATGAACTTCTTCAAGA
CCGAGATCACCCTTGCTAACGGAGAGATCAGAAAGAGACCACTTATCGAGACCAACGGAGAGACCGGAGA
GATCGTTTGGGATAAGGGAAGAGATTTCGCTACCGTTAGAAAGGTTCTTTCTATGCCACAGGTTAACATC
GTTAAGAAAACCGAGGTTCAGACCGGAGGATTCTCTAAGGAGTCTATCCTTCCAAAGAGAAACTCTGATA
AGTTGATCGCTAGAAAGAAGGATTGGGACCCAAAGAAGTACGGAGGATTCGATTCTCCAACCGTTGCTTA
CTCTGTTCTTGTTGTTGCTAAGGTTGAGAAGGGAAAGTCTAAGAAGTTGAAGTCTGTTAAGGAGCTTCTT
GGAATCACCATCATGGAGCGTTCTTCTTTCGAGAAGAACCCAATCGATTTCCTTGAGGCTAAGGGATACA
AGGAGGTTAAGAAGGATCTTATCATCAAGTTGCCAAAGTACTCTCTTTTCGAGCTTGAGAACGGAAGAAA
GAGAATGCTTGCTTCTGCTGGAGAGCTTCAGAAGGGAAACGAGCTTGCTCTTCCATCTAAGTACGTTAAC
TTCCTTTACCTTGCTTCTCACTACGAGAAGTTGAAGGGATCTCCAGAGGATAACGAGCAGAAGCAGCTTT
TCGTTGAGCAGCACAAGCACTACCTTGATGAGATCATCGAGCAAATCTCTGAGTTCTCTAAGAGAGTTAT
CCTTGCTGATGCTAACCTTGATAAGGTTCTTTCTGCTTACAACAAGCACAGAGATAAGCCAATCAGAGAG
CAGGCTGAGAACATCATCCACCTTTTCACCCTTACCAACCTTGGTGCTCCAGCTGCTTTCAAGTACTTCG
ATACCACCATCGATAGAAAAAGATACACCTCTACCAAGGAGGTTCTTGATGCTACCCTTATCCACCAGTC
TATCACCGGACTTTACGAGACCAGAATCGATCTTTCTCAGCTTGGAGGAGATGGTGGGGGCAGTCCTAAA
AAGAAAAGGAAGGTGTAAGTCGACCGGCCATGCTAGAGTCCGCAAAAATCACCAGTCTCTCTCTACAAAT
CTATCTCTCTCTATTTTTCTCCAGAATAATGTGTGAGTAGTTCCCAGATAAGGGAATTAGGGTTCTTATA
GGGTTTCGCTCATGTGTTGAGCATATAAGAAACCCTTAGTATGTATTTGTATTTGTAAAATACTTCTATC
AATAAAATTTCTAATTCCTAAAACCAAAATCCAGTGACCTAGTCACTCGAG
